>Addgene plasmid #43256 | II-AGCC | depositor partial sequence | sequence record 58521 | II-AGCC sequence 426 bps
CGTCTCGCTTAACCCCAGAGCAGGTCGTGGCAATCGCCTCCAACATTGGCGGGAAACAGGCACTCGAGAC
TGTCCAGCGCCTGCTTCCCGTGCTGTGCCAAGCGCACGGACTCACCCCAGAGCAGGTCGTGGCAATCGCG
AGCAATAACGGCGGAAAACAGGCTTTGGAAACGGTGCAGAGGCTCCTTCCAGTGCTGTGCCAAGCGCACG
GCCTCACCCCAGAGCAGGTCGTGGCGATCGCAAGCCACGACGGAGGAAAGCAAGCCTTGGAAACAGTACA
GAGGCTGTTGCCTGTGCTGTGCCAAGCGCACGGATTAACCCCAGAGCAGGTCGTGGCGATCGCAAGCCAC
GACGGAGGAAAGCAAGCCTTGGAAACAGTACAGAGGCTGTTGCCTGTGCTGTGCCAAGCGCACGGGCTCA
GAGACG
