>Addgene plasmid #43256 | II-AGCC | addgene partial sequence | sequence record 60593 | M13-F20 5'-TGTAAAACGACGGCCAGT-3'
CCCTCTAGATGCATGCTCGAGCGGCCGCCAGTGTGATGGATATCTGCAGAATTCGCCCTTAGTATCTTTC
CTGTGCCCACGTCTCTGAGCCCGTGCGCTTGGCACAGCACAGGCAACAGCCTCTGTACTGTTTCCAAGGC
TTGCTTTCCTCCGTCGTGGCTTGCGATCGCCACGACCTGCTCTGGGGTTAATCCGTGCGCTTGGCACAGC
ACAGGCAACAGCCTCTGTACTGTTTCCAAGGCTTGCTTTCCTCCGTCGTGGCTTGCGATCGCCACGACCT
GCTCTGGGGTGAGGCCGTGCGCTTGGCACAGCACTGGAAGGAGCCTCTGCACCGTTTCCAAAGCCTGTTT
TCCGCCGTTATTGCTCGCGATTGCCACGACCTGCTCTGGGGTGAGTCCGTGCGCTTGGCACAGCACGGGA
AGCAGGCGCTGGACAGTCTCGAGTGCCTGTTTCCCGCCAATGTTGGAGGCGATTGCCACGACCTGCTCTG
GGGTTAAGCGAGACGCGCTAGGACGGCATCTATATAAGGGCGAATTCCAGCACACTGGCGGCCGTTACTA
GTGGATCCGAGCTCGGTACCAAGCTTGGCGTAATCATGGTCATAGCTGTTTCCTGTGTGAAATTGTTATC
CGCTCACAATTCCACACAACATACGAGCCGGAAGCATAAAGTGTAAAGCCTGGGGTGCCTAATGAGTGAG
CTAACTCACATTAATTGCGTTGCGCTCACTGCCCGCTTTCCAGTCGGGAAACCTGTCGTGCCAGCTGCAT
TAATGAATCGGCCAACGCGCGGGGAGAGGCGGTTTGCGTATTGGGCGCTCTTCCGCTTCCTCGCTCACTG
ACTCGCTGCGCTCGGTCGTTCGGCTGCGGCGAGCGGTATC
