[The description below was written by a language model from this plasmid's Addgene catalogue record.]
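Description:
II-AGCC is a bacterial cloning plasmid built on the commercial pCRII-TOPO backbone (about 4 kb without insert), into which a 426 bp synthetic fragment was introduced by TOPO cloning. It is a high-copy plasmid maintained in E. coli, and the record lists both ampicillin and kanamycin resistance, consistent with the dual selection markers carried by this backbone. No feature table is provided, so the origin of replication and other backbone elements are not itemised. The listed sequencing primers (T7 on the 5′ side and M13 reverse on the 3′ side) indicate that the insert sits in the standard cloning site, flanked by those priming sites. The plasmid is not an expression vector: the record names no promoter intended to drive the insert in any host, and no tags, reporters or eukaryotic elements.

The record does not spell out what the insert encodes beyond its name and synthetic origin. The associated publication describes a TALEN genome-editing system for generating human stem cell-based disease models. In that context, the name and insert size suggest a pre-assembled block of TAL effector repeats recognising the four-base sequence AGCC, with "II" plausibly marking its position in an ordered series of such blocks. This reading is an inference and is not stated in the record. If it is correct, the plasmid serves as one member of a library of modular parts, stored and amplified in bacteria. The repeat block would then be excised or amplified and joined with other blocks to build a custom TALE DNA-binding array in a separate nuclease expression vector. The plasmid is available under academic and nonprofit terms only.
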