Addgene plasmid #43256: II-AGCC
Depositing lab: Chad Cowan & Kiran Musunuru. Depositing organization: Harvard University. Publication: A TALEN Genome-Editing System for Generating Human Stem Cell-Based Disease Models. Ding Q, Lee YK, Schaefer EA, Peters DT, Veres A, Kim K, Kuperwasser N, Motola DL, Meissner TB, Hendriks WT, Trevisan M, Gupta RM, Moisan A, Banks E, Friesen M, Schinzel RT, Xia F, Tang A, Xia Y, Figueroa E, Wann A, Ahfeldt T, Daheron L, Zhang F, Rubin LL, Peng LF, Chung RT, Musunuru K, Cowan CA. Cell Stem Cell. 2012 Dec 12. pii: S1934-5909(12)00645-5. doi: 10.1016/j.stem.2012.11.011. PubMed 23246482.
Backbone
  Vector backbone: pCRII-TOPO
  Backbone manufacturer: Invitrogen
  Backbone size w/o insert (bp): 3973
  Vector type: Bacterial Cloning
Growth in bacteria
  Bacterial resistance: Ampicillin and Kanamycin, 100 & 50 μg/mL
  Growth temperature: 37°C
  Growth strain: Top10
  Copy number: High Copy
Gene/Insert
  Gene/Insert name: II-AGCC
  Species: Synthetic
  Insert size (bp): 426
  Cloning method: TOPO Cloning
  Sequencing primers: 5′ T7; 3′ M13-rev
Terms and licenses: Academic/Nonprofit Terms; Industry Terms: Not Available to Industry
How to cite: II-AGCC was a gift from Chad Cowan & Kiran Musunuru (Addgene plasmid # 43256 ; http://n2t.net/addgene:43256 ; RRID:Addgene_43256)
